Addgene plasmid #206056: GFP Cav2.2 HA L702P pcDNA3
Purpose: expression of rabbit Cav2.2 with a N-terminal GFP tag and an exofacial double HA tag in domain II and a L702P mutation that allows trafficking to the plasma membrane but channel is not functional
Depositing lab: Annette Dolphin.
Backbone
  Vector backbone: pcDNA3
  Backbone manufacturer: Invitrogen Life Technologies
  Backbone size w/o insert (bp): 5446
  Vector type: Mammalian Expression
Growth in bacteria
  Bacterial resistance: Ampicillin, 100 μg/mL
  Growth temperature: 37°C
  Growth strain: DH5alpha
  Copy number: High Copy
Gene/Insert
  Gene/Insert name: cacna1b (alt names: Cav2.2 alpha1B; Cav2.2 HA)
  Species: O. cuniculus (rabbit)
  Insert size (bp): 7857
  Mutation: L702P
  Entrez Gene: CACNA1B
  Promoter: CMV
  Tag / fusion protein: GFP (N terminal on insert)
  Cloning method: Restriction Enzyme; 5′ cloning site EcoRI (not destroyed); 3′ cloning site EcoRI (not destroyed)
  Sequencing primers: 5′ CTGGCTAACTAGAGAACC; 3′ GCATTTAGGTGACACTATAG
Resource information
  A portion of this plasmid was derived from a plasmid made by: Yasuo Mori
Terms and licenses: Academic/Nonprofit Terms; Industry Terms: Not Available to Industry
Depositor comments: 5' end of DNA is very GC rich
How to cite: GFP Cav2.2 HA L702P pcDNA3 was a gift from Annette Dolphin (Addgene plasmid # 206056 ; http://n2t.net/addgene:206056 ; RRID:Addgene_206056)
