[The description below was written by a language model from this plasmid's Addgene catalogue record and pLannotate feature annotations shown in this document.]
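Description:
GFP Cav2.2 HA L702P pcDNA3 is a mammalian expression plasmid of about 13.3 kb, built on the Invitrogen pcDNA3 backbone. It is maintained in E. coli through a high-copy ColE1/pUC-type origin and selected with ampicillin via the β-lactamase gene. The backbone also carries an f1 phage origin and an SV40 promoter-driven neomycin phosphotransferase cassette with an SV40 polyadenylation signal, which in principle allows G418 selection of stably transfected mammalian cells. Short annotated fragments of lac regulatory elements, ble, bom and an HIV-1 LTR appear to be backbone remnants or incidental matches rather than functional parts.

The payload is the rabbit CACNA1B cDNA, which encodes the Cav2.2 α1B pore-forming subunit of the N-type voltage-gated calcium channel. It was inserted at EcoRI sites and is expressed from the CMV immediate-early enhancer/promoter, with the bovine growth hormone poly(A) signal downstream. A GFP coding sequence, annotated as GFPmut3, lies immediately upstream of the channel sequence and directly abuts it, giving an N-terminal GFP fusion. According to the record, the channel also carries a double HA epitope in an extracellular position in domain II, although this tag is not separately annotated in the feature table. T7 and SP6 promoters flank the insert.

The L702P mutation is described as permitting trafficking to the plasma membrane while leaving the channel non-functional. Together, the tags should let total channel protein be followed by GFP fluorescence and the surface population be detected through the exofacial HA epitope, so the construct suits studies that separate Cav2.2 trafficking from channel activity. The depositor notes that the 5′ end of the cDNA is very GC rich.
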