Features (pLannotate 1.2.2; 22 found; start..end, strand, type, name):
    173..761     -  rep_origin     ori: high-copy-number ColE1/pMB1/pBR322/pUC origin of replication
    932..1792    -  CDS            AmpR: β-lactamase; bla; confers resistance to ampicillin, carbenicillin, and related antibiotics
   1793..1897    -  promoter       AmpR promoter: bla
   1956..2008    -  misc_feature   bom (fragment): basis of mobility region from pBR322
   2163..2542    +  enhancer       CMV enhancer: human cytomegalovirus immediate early enhancer
   2543..2746    +  promoter       CMV promoter: human cytomegalovirus (CMV) immediate early promoter
   2742..2775    +  LTR            5' LTR (truncated) (fragment): truncated 5' long terminal repeat (LTR) from HIV-1
   2791..2809    +  promoter       T7 promoter: promoter for bacteriophage T7 RNA polymerase
   2901..3614    +  CDS            GFPmut3: GFPmut3 is a basic (constitutively fluorescent) green fluorescent protein published in 1996, derived from Aequorea victoria. It is reported to be a very rapidly-maturing weak dimer.
   3615..10697   +  CDS            CACNA1B: CAC1B_RABIT - Also known as CACH5, CACNL1A5. Experimental evidence at protein level: Swiss-Prot protein existence level 1. Voltage-sensitive calcium channels (VSCC) mediate the entry of calcium ions into excitable cells and are also involved in a variety of calcium-dependent processes, including muscle contraction, hormone or neurotransmitter release, gene expression, cell motility, cell division and cell death. The isoform alpha-1B gives rise to N-type calcium currents. N-type calcium channels belong to the 'high-voltage activated' (HVA) group and are specifically blocked by omega-conotoxin-
  10783..10801   -  promoter       SP6 promoter: promoter for bacteriophage SP6 RNA polymerase
  10827..11051   +  polyA_signal   bGH poly(A) signal: bovine growth hormone polyadenylation signal
  11055..11076   +  promoter       SV40 promoter (fragment): SV40 enhancer and early promoter
  11097..11525   +  rep_origin     f1 ori (sequence partly withheld): f1 bacteriophage origin of replication; arrow indicates direction of (+) strand synthesis
  11539..11868   +  promoter       SV40 promoter: SV40 enhancer and early promoter
  11935..12726   +  CDS            neo: KKA2_KLEPN - Also known as kan, nptII. Experimental evidence at protein level: Swiss-Prot protein existence level 1. Resistance to kanamycin, neomycin, paromomycin, ribostamycin, butirosin and gentamicin B. From Klebsiella pneumoniae.
  12750..12908   +  CDS            ble (fragment): BLE_KLEPN - Experimental evidence at protein level: Swiss-Prot protein existence level 1. Binding protein with a strong affinity to the bleomycin family of antibiotics. Binds to CL990; an antimitotic-antibiotic compound. From Klebsiella pneumoniae.
  12903..13024   +  polyA_signal   SV40 poly(A) signal: SV40 polyadenylation signal
  13095..13117   -  protein_bind   lac operator (fragment): The lac repressor binds to the lac operator to inhibit transcription in E. coli. This inhibition can be relieved by adding lactose or isopropyl-β-D-thiogalactopyranoside (IPTG). lac repressor encoded by lacI
  13121..13151   -  promoter       lac promoter: promoter for the E. coli lac operon
  13166..13187   -  protein_bind   CAP binding site: CAP binding activates transcription in the presence of cAMP. E. coli catabolite activator protein
  13200..13292   -  CDS            lacI (fragment): lac repressor; lacI; The lac repressor binds to the lac operator to inhibit transcription in E. coli. This inhibition can be relieved by adding lactose or isopropyl-β-D-thiogalactopyranoside (IPTG).
>Addgene plasmid #206056 | GFP Cav2.2 HA L702P pcDNA3 | addgene full sequence | sequence record 409942 | Addgene NGS Result
CCTCGCTCACTGACTCGCTGCGCTCGGTCGTTCGGCTGCGGCGAGCGGTATCAGCTCACTCAAAGGCGGT
AATACGGTTATCCACAGAATCAGGGGATAACGCAGGAAAGAACATGTGAGCAAAAGGCCAGCAAAAGGCC
AGGAACCGTAAAAAGGCCGCGTTGCTGGCGTTTTTCCATAGGCTCCGCCCCCCTGACGAGCATCACAAAA
ATCGACGCTCAAGTCAGAGGTGGCGAAACCCGACAGGACTATAAAGATACCAGGCGTTTCCCCCTGGAAG
CTCCCTCGTGCGCTCTCCTGTTCCGACCCTGCCGCTTACCGGATACCTGTCCGCCTTTCTCCCTTCGGGA
AGCGTGGCGCTTTCTCATAGCTCACGCTGTAGGTATCTCAGTTCGGTGTAGGTCGTTCGCTCCAAGCTGG
GCTGTGTGCACGAACCCCCCGTTCAGCCCGACCGCTGCGCCTTATCCGGTAACTATCGTCTTGAGTCCAA
CCCGGTAAGACACGACTTATCGCCACTGGCAGCAGCCACTGGTAACAGGATTAGCAGAGCGAGGTATGTA
GGCGGTGCTACAGAGTTCTTGAAGTGGTGGCCTAACTACGGCTACACTAGAAGAACAGTATTTGGTATCT
GCGCTCTGCTGAAGCCAGTTACCTTCGGAAAAAGAGTTGGTAGCTCTTGATCCGGCAAACAAACCACCGC
TGGTAGCGGTGGTTTTTTTGTTTGCAAGCAGCAGATTACGCGCAGAAAAAAAGGATCTCAAGAAGATCCT
TTGATCTTTTCTACGGGGTCTGACGCTCAGTGGAACGAAAACTCACGTTAAGGGATTTTGGTCATGAGAT
TATCAAAAAGGATCTTCACCTAGATCCTTTTAAATTAAAAATGAAGTTTTAAATCAATCTAAAGTATATA
TGAGTAAACTTGGTCTGACAGTTACCAATGCTTAATCAGTGAGGCACCTATCTCAGCGATCTGTCTATTT
CGTTCATCCATAGTTGCCTGACTCCCCGTCGTGTAGATAACTACGATACGGGAGGGCTTACCATCTGGCC
CCAGTGCTGCAATGATACCGCGAGACCCACGCTCACCGGCTCCAGATTTATCAGCAATAAACCAGCCAGC
CGGAAGGGCCGAGCGCAGAAGTGGTCCTGCAACTTTATCCGCCTCCATCCAGTCTATTAATTGTTGCCGG
GAAGCTAGAGTAAGTAGTTCGCCAGTTAATAGTTTGCGCAACGTTGTTGCCATTGCTACAGGCATCGTGG
TGTCACGCTCGTCGTTTGGTATGGCTTCATTCAGCTCCGGTTCCCAACGATCAAGGCGAGTTACATGATC
CCCCATGTTGTGCAAAAAAGCGGTTAGCTCCTTCGGTCCTCCGATCGTTGTCAGAAGTAAGTTGGCCGCA
GTGTTATCACTCATGGTTATGGCAGCACTGCATAATTCTCTTACTGTCATGCCATCCGTAAGATGCTTTT
CTGTGACTGGTGAGTACTCAACCAAGTCATTCTGAGAATAGTGTATGCGGCGACCGAGTTGCTCTTGCCC
GGCGTCAATACGGGATAATACCGCGCCACATAGCAGAACTTTAAAAGTGCTCATCATTGGAAAACGTTCT
TCGGGGCGAAAACTCTCAAGGATCTTACCGCTGTTGAGATCCAGTTCGATGTAACCCACTCGTGCACCCA
ACTGATCTTCAGCATCTTTTACTTTCACCAGCGTTTCTGGGTGAGCAAAAACAGGAAGGCAAAATGCCGC
AAAAAAGGGAATAAGGGCGACACGGAAATGTTGAATACTCATACTCTTCCTTTTTCAATATTATTGAAGC
ATTTATCAGGGTTATTGTCTCATGAGCGGATACATATTTGAATGTATTTAGAAAAATAAACAAATAGGGG
TTCCGCGCACATTTCCCCGAAAAGTGCCACCTGACGTCGACGGATCGGGAGATCTCCCGATCCCCTATGG
TGCACTCTCAGTACAATCTGCTCTGATGCCGCATAGTTAAGCCAGTATCTGCTCCCTGCTTGTGTGTTGG
AGGTCGCTGAGTAGTGCGCGAGCAAAATTTAAGCTACAACAAGGCAAGGCTTGACCGACAATTGCATGAA
GAATCTGCTTAGGGTTAGGCGTTTTGCGCTGCTTCGCGATGTACGGGCCAGATATACGCGTTGACATTGA
TTATTGACTAGTTATTAATAGTAATCAATTACGGGGTCATTAGTTCATAGCCCATATATGGAGTTCCGCG
TTACATAACTTACGGTAAATGGCCCGCCTGGCTGACCGCCCAACGACCCCCGCCCATTGACGTCAATAAT
GACGTATGTTCCCATAGTAACGCCAATAGGGACTTTCCATTGACGTCAATGGGTGGAGTATTTACGGTAA
ACTGCCCACTTGGCAGTACATCAAGTGTATCATATGCCAAGTACGCCCCCTATTGACGTCAATGACGGTA
AATGGCCCGCCTGGCATTATGCCCAGTACATGACCTTATGGGACTTTCCTACTTGGCAGTACATCTACGT
ATTAGTCATCGCTATTACCATGGTGATGCGGTTTTGGCAGTACATCAATGGGCGTGGATAGCGGTTTGAC
TCACGGGGATTTCCAAGTCTCCACCCCATTGACGTCAATGGGAGTTTGTTTTGGCACCAAAATCAACGGG
ACTTTCCAAAATGTCGTAACAACTCCGCCCCATTGACGCAAATGGGCGGTAGGCGTGTACGGTGGGAGGT
CTATATAAGCAGAGCTCTCTGGCTAACTAGAGAACCCACTGCTTACTGGCTTATCGAAATTAATACGACT
CACTATAGGGAGACCCAAGCTTGGTACCGAGCTCGGATCCACTAGTAACGGCCGCCAGTGTGCTGGAATT
CCTCGAGGGTACCGAGCTCGGATCTAAAAAATGAGTAAAGGAGAAGAACTTTTCACTGGAGTTGTCCCAA
TTCTTGTTGAATTAGATGGTGATGTTAATGGGCACAAATTTTCTGTCAGTGGAGAGGGTGAAGGTGATGC
AACATACGGAAAACTTACCCTTAAATTTATTTGCACTACTGGAAAACTACCTGTTCCATGGCCAACACTT
GTCACTACTTTCGGTTATGGTGTTCAATGCTTTGCGAGATACCCAGATCATATGAAACAGCATGACTTTT
TCAAGAGTGCCATGCCCGAAGGTTATGTACAGGAAAGAACTATATTTTTCAAAGATGACGGGAACTACAA
GACACGTGCTGAAGTCAAGTTTGAAGGTGATACCCTTGTTAATAGAATCGAGTTAAAAGGTATTGATTTT
AAAGAAGATGGAAACATTCTTGGACACAAATTGGAATACAACTATAACTCACACAATGTATACATCATGG
CAGACAAACAAAAGAATGGAATCAAAGTTAACTTCAAAATTAGACACAACATTGAAGATGGAAGCGTTCA
ACTAGCAGACCATTATCAACAAAATACTCCAATTGGCGATGGCCCTGTCCTTTTACCAGACAACCATTAC
CTGTCCACACAATCTGCCCTTTCGAAAGATCCCAACGAAAAGAGAGACCACATGGTCCTTCTTGAGTTTG
TAACAGCTGCTGGGATTACACATGGCATGGATGAACTATACAAAATGGTCCGCTTCGGGGACGAGCTGGG
CGGCCGCTATGGGGGCGCGGGCGGCGCGGAGCGGGCCCGGGGCGGCGGGGCCGGCGGGGCTGGCGGCCCG
GGCCCCGGGGGGCTGCCGCCGGGCCAGCGGGTCCTCTACAAACAGTCGATCGCGCAGCGCGCGCGGACCA
TGGCGCTGTACAACCCCATCCCGGTCAAGCAGAACTGCTTCACCGTCAACCGCTCGCTCTTCGTCTTCAG
CGAGGACAACGTCGTCCGCAAATACGCCAAGCGCATCACCGAGTGGCCTCCGTTCGAGTACATGATCCTG
GCCACCATCATCGCCAACTGCATCGTGCTGGCCCTGGAGCAGCACCTCCCTGACGGGGACAAGACGCCTA
TGTCCGAGCGCCTGGATGACACCGAGCCCTACTTCATTGGGATCTTCTGCTTCGAGGCGGGGATCAAGAT
CCTGGCCCTGGGCTTTGTTCTGCACAAGGGCTCCTATCTGCGGAACGGCTGGAACGTCATGGACTTCGTG
GTAGTCCTCACGGGGATTCTTGCCACAGCCGGAACCGACTTCGACCTGCGAACGCTGAGGGCTGTGCGTG
TGCTAAGGCCCCTGAAGCTGGTGTCTGGGATTCCGAGCTTGCAAGTGGTGCTCAAGTCCATCATGAAGGC
CATGGTCCCGCTGCTGCAGATCGGGCTGCTGCTCTTCTTCGCCATCCTCATGTTTGCCATCATCGGCCTC
GAGTTCTACATGGGCAAGTTCCACAAGGCCTGCTTCCCCAACAGCACAGACCCAGATCCCGTGGGTGACT
TCCCCTGTGGCAAGGAGGCCCCGGCCCGGCTCTGTGAGGGAGACACGGAGTGCCGGGAGTACTGGGCCGG
ACCCAACTTTGGTATCACCAACTTTGACAACATCCTGTTTGCCATCTTGACCGTGTTCCAGTGCATCACC
ATGGAGGGCTGGACTGACATCCTCTACAATACAAACGATGCAGCCGGCAACACGTGGAACTGGCTCTACT
TCATCCCTCTCATCATCATCGGCTCCTTCTTCATGCTCAACCTGGTGCTGGGTGTGCTCTCAGGAGAGTT
TGCTAAGGAGCGCGAGAGAGTGGAGAACCGCCGCGCCTTCCTGAAGCTCCGGCGGCAGCAGCAGATTGAG
CGGGAGCTCAACGGGTACCTGGAGTGGATCTTCAAGGCTGAGGAAGTCATGCTGGCTGAGGAGGACAGGA
ACGCAGAGGAGAAGTCCCCTCTGGATGCAGTGTTGAAGAGAGCAGCTGCCAAGAAGAGCAGAAGCGACCT
GATCCAGGCCGAGGAGGGGGAGGGCCGGCTCACAGGCCTCTGTGCTCCCGGTTCCCCGTTCGCCCGTGCC
AGCCTGAAAAGCGGGAAGACGGAGAGCTCGTCGTACTTCCGGAGGAAGGAGAAGATGTTCCGCTTCTTCA
TCCGGCGCATGGTGAAGGCACAGAGCTTCTACTGGACGGTGCTGTGTGTGGTGGCACTGAACACACTGTG
CGTGGCCATGGTGCACTACAACCAGCCGCAGCGGCTCACCACGGCATTGTACTTTGCAGAGTTTGTTTTC
CTGGGTCTCTTCCTCACAGAGATGTCCCTGAAGATGTATGGCCTGGGGCCCAGGAGCTACTTCCGGTCCT
CCTTCAACTGTTTTGACTTTGGGGTCATCGTGGGCAGTATCTTTGAAGTGGTCTGGGCTGCTTACCCCTA
CGACGTCCCCGACTACGCCGGCTACCCGTACGACGTCCCGGACTACGCCGGCGTCGACGTCAAGCCAGGG
ACCTCCTTCGGGATCAGTGTTCTGCGGGCTCTGCGCTTACTGAGAATCTTCAAGGTCACCAAATACTGGA
ACTCCCTACGGAACCTGGTGGTGTCTCTGCTCAACTCCATGAAGTCCATCATCAGCCTCCTCTTCCTGCT
CTTCCTGTTCATTGTTGTCTTTGCTCTGCTGGGGATGCAGCTGTTTGGAGGCCAGTTCAACTTTAAAGAC
GAGACCCCAACGACCAACTTTGACACCTTCCCTGCTGCTATCCTCACCGTCTTCCAGATCCTGACCGGAG
AGGACTGGAATGCGGTCATGTACCACGGGATCGAGTCGCAAGGTGGCGTCAGCAGAGGAATGTTCTCCTC
CTTCTACTTCATTGTCCTCACTCTGTTTGGGAACTACACCCTGCCGAATGTCTTCCTGGCCATTGCTGTG
GACAACCTTGCCAATGCTCAGGAGCTGACCAAGGATGAAGAGGAGATGGAAGAAGCAGCCAATCAGAAAC
TCGCCTTGCAGAAGGCCAAGGAAGTGGCTGAAGTCAGCCCCATGTCTGCTGCGAACATCTCCATTGCCGC
CAGGCAGCAGAACTCGGCCAAAGCGCGCTCGGTGTGGGAGCAGCGAGCCAGCCAGCTGCGGCTGCAGAAC
CTGAGGGCCAGCTGCGAGGCGCTGTACAGCGAGATGGACCCCGAGGAGAGGCTGCGCTACGCCACCGCGC
GCCACCTGCGGCCCGACGTGAAGACGCACCTGGACCGGCCGCTGGTGGTTGAGCCCGGCCGCGACGCTCC
GCGGGGCCCCCCGGGGGGGAAGTCCCGGCCGGATGGCTCGGAGGCCCCCGAGGGTGCGGATCCCCCGCGC
AGGCATCACCGGCACCGAGACAAGGACAAGGCTCCCGCCACGGTCCCCTCGGCGGGGGAACAGGACAGAG
CCGAAGCTCTGAGGGCAGAGGGCGGGGAGCTGGGGCCCCGCGAGGAGCGGGGGCGGCCACGCCGCAGCCG
CAGCAAGGAGGCCCCGGGCGCCCCGGAGGTGCGCAGCGATCGCGGCCGTGGCCCGTGTCCTGAAGGTGGT
CGGCGCCACCACCGGCGCGGGTCACCGGAGGAGGCAGCTGAGAGGGAGCCCCGCCGCCACCGCGCGCACC
GGCACGGGCCCGACCCGGGCAAGGAGGGCCCAGCGTCCGGGACCAGGGGCGAGCGGCGCGCACGACACCG
CACGGGCCCCCGGGCGTGCCCCCGGGAGGCTGAGAGCAGCGAGGAGCCTGCGCGGCGGCACCGGGCTCGG
CACAAGGCGCCGCCCACCCAGGAGACCGCGGAGAAGGACAAGGAGGCTGCCGAGAAGGGGGGCGAGGCCA
CGGAGGCCGAGAAGGACAAGGAGGCTCGGAACCACCAGCCCAAGGAGCTGCCCTGTGACCTGGAGGCCAT
CGGCATGCTGGGAGTGGGCGCTGTGCATACGCTGCCCAGCACCTGTCTGCAGAAGGTGGAGGAGCAGCCA
GAGGATGCGGACAACCAGCGGAACGTCACCCGCATGGGTAGTCAGCCCCCGGACACCAGCACCACTGTGC
ACATTCCTGTGACGCTGACCGGCCCCCCCGGGGAGACCACGGTAGTGCCCAGTGGAAACGTGGACCTGGA
AAGTCAAGCAGAGGGGAAGAAGGAGGTGGAAACCAGCGATGTGATGAGGAGCGGCCCTCGGCCCATTGTC
CCGTACAGTTCCATGTTCTGTTTAAGCCCAACCAACCTGCTGCGCCGCTGCTGCCACTACATTGTGACCA
TGCGATACTTCGAGATGGTCATCCTCGTGGTCATCGCCCTGAGCAGCATCGCCCTGGCTGCCGAGGACCC
CGTGAGAACAGACTCTCCCAGGAATAATGCTCTGAAGTACATGGACTACATCTTCACAGGCGTCTTCACC
TTCGAGATGGTGATAAAGATGATCGATTTGGGACTGCTGCTACACCCTGGAGCCTATTTCCGGGATCTGT
GGAACATTCTGGACTTCATTGTGGTCAGTGGGGCCCTGGTGGCATTTGCTTTCTCAGGATCCAAAGGGAA
AGACATCAGCACCATCAAATCCCTGAGAGTCCTGCGTGTGCTGCGGCCACTCAAGACCATCAAGCGGCTG
CCCAAGCTCAAGGCCGTGTTTGACTGTGTGGTGAACTCACTGAAAAACGTCCTCAACATCCTGATCGTCT
ACATGCTCTTCATGTTCATCTTTGCCGTCATTGCCGTGCAGCTCTTCAAAGGGAAGTTCTTCTACTGCAC
GGACGAATCCAAGGAGCTGGAGCGTGACTGCAGGGGTCAGTATTTGGATTATGAGAAGGAGGAAGTGGAA
GCTCAACCGAGGCAGTGGAAGAAATATGACTTCCACTATGACAACGTGCTCTGGGCTCTGCTAACGCTCT
TCACGGTGTCCACAGGGGAAGGGTGGCCCATGGTGCTGAAACACTCTGTGGATGCCACCTACGAGGAGCA
GGGCCCGAGCCCCGGGTACCGCATGGAGCTCTCCATCTTCTACGTGGTCTACTTTGTGGTCTTTCCCTTC
TTCTTTGTCAACATCTTCGTGGCCTTGATCATCATCACCTTCCAGGAGCAGGGGGACAAGGTGATGTCCG
AGTGCAGCCTGGAGAAGAACGAGAGGGCTTGCATCGACTTTGCCATCAGCGCCAGACCCCTGACGCGGTA
CATGCCCCAGAACAAGCAGTCGTTCCAGTATAAGACGTGGACGTTCGTGGTGTCCCCACCTTTTGAGTAC
TTCATCATGGCTATGATCGCCCTCAACACTGTGGTGCTGATGATGAAGTTCTACGATGCGCCGTACGAGT
ATGAGCTAATGCTGAAATGCCTGAACATCGTGTTCACGTCCATGTTCTCCATGGAGTGTGTGCTGAAGAT
CATCGCCTTCGGGGTGCTGAACTATTTCAGAGATGCCTGGAATGTCTTTGACTTTGTCACGGTGTTGGGA
AGTATTACTGATATTTTGGTAACAGAGATTGCGAACAACTTCATCAACCTCAGCTTCCTGCGCCTGTTCC
GGGCCGCGCGGCTCATCAAGCTGCTGCGCCAGGGCTACACCATCCGCATCCTGCTTTGGACCTTCGTGCA
GTCCTTCAAGGCGCTGCCCTACGTGTGTCTCCTCATCGCCATGCTCTTCTTCATCTACGCCATCATTGGC
ATGCAGGTTTTTGGGAACATCGCCCTGGACGATGACACCAGCATCAACAGGCACAATAACTTCCGGACGT
TTCTGCAGGCCTTGATGTTGCTGTTCAGGAGCGCCACGGGGGAGGCCTGGCACGAGATAATGCTGTCGTG
CCTCAGCAGCCGGGCCTGCGACGAGCACTCCAATGCCAGCGAGTGCGGCAGCGACTTTGCCTACTTTTAC
TTCGTCTCCTTCATCTTCCTCTGCTCCTTTCTGATGTTGAACCTCTTTGTGGCTGTGATCATGGACAATT
TTGAGTACCTTACACGGGACTCTTCCATCTTAGGGCCTCACCACCTGGATGAGTTCATCCGGGTCTGGGC
TGAATACGACCCGGCCGCGTGTGGGCGCATCAGTTACAGTGACATGTTTGAGATGCTGAAGCACATGTCC
CCACCCCTGGGGCTGGGGAAGAAGTGCCCTGCTCGAGTCGCGTACAAGCGCCTGGTCCGCATGAACATGC
CCATCTCCAGTGAGGACATGACGGTGCACTTCACATCCACGCTGATGGCTCTCATTCGGACAGCGCTGGA
CATCAAGCTGGCACCAGCTGGGACCAAGCAGCACCAGTGCGACGCAGAGCTGAGGAAGGAGATTTCCTGT
GTGTGGGCCAATCTGCCCCAGAAGACCCTGGACTTACTGGTACCACCCCATAAGCCTGACGAGATGACGG
TGGGCAAAGTCTATGCAGCTCTGATGATCTTCGACTTCTACAAACAGAACAAAACCAGCAGAGACCAGAC
TCAGCAAGCCCCCGGAGGCCTGTCCCAGCTGGGCCCCGTGTCCCTGTTCCACCCGCTGAAGGCCACGCTG
GAGCAGACTCAGCCGGCGCTGCGTGGAGCCCGGGCTTTCCTGCGGCAGAAGAGTTCTGCCTCCCTGAGCA
ACGGCGGGGCCGTACAAACCCAGGAGAGCGGCATCAAGGAATCGGTTTCTTGGGGCACTCAGAGGACCCA
GGATGTGCTTTGCGAGGCCAGGGCACCCCTGGAGCGGGGCCACTCAGCTGAGATCCCAGTCGGGCAGCCT
GGGACACTGGCTGTAGATGTCCAGATGCAGAACATGACTCTGAGTGGCCCTGACGCCGAGCCGCAGCCAG
GGCTGGAGAGCCAGGGCCGAGCCGCCTCCATGCCCCGCCTGGCCGCAGAAACACAGCCCGCGCCTGACGC
CAGCCCCATGAAGCGCTCCATCTCCACGCTGGCCCCGCGCCCCCACACGGCCCGGCTCGGCAGCACCGCG
CTGGACCGCCCAGCCCCCAGCCAGGCCCCGCACCATCACCACCACCGCTGCCACCGCCGCAGGGACAGGA
AGCAGCGGTCCCTGGAGAAGGGTCCCAGCCTGTCTGCTGACACAGATGGGGCCCCCGACAGCACGGTGGG
GCCAGGACTGCCCACGGGGGAGGGCCCCCCCGGCTGCAGGCGGGAGCGGGAGCGCAGGCAGGAGCGGGGC
CGGTCCCAGGAGCGGAGGCAGCCCTCGTCCTCCTCCTCGGAGAAGCATCGCTTCTACTCCTGTGACCGCT
TCGGGGGCCGCGAACCCCCACAGCCCAAGCCCTCCCTCAGTAGTCACCCCACGTCGCCGACGGCCGGGCA
GGAGCCGGGACCCCACCCGCAGGGGAGTGGTTCGGTTCACGGGAGCCCCCTGCTGTCCACATCTGGTGCT
AGCACCCCGGGCCGGGGGCGGAGGCAGCTCCCCCAGACCCCCTTGACCCCCCGCCCCAGCGTCACCTACA
AGACGGCCAACTCCTCGCCTGTCCACTTCGCCGGGGCACCGAGCGGCCTCCCCGCCTTCTCCCCCGGCCG
GCTCAGCCGGGGCCTCTCAGAACACAACGCCCTGCTGCAGAGGGACCCGCTCAGCCGGCCCCTGGCGCCC
GGCTCGCGCATCGGCTCCGACCCCTACCTGGGGCAGCGGCTGGACAGCGAGGCGCCCGCCCGTGCCCTGC
CCGAGGACGCGCCCGCCTTTGAGGAGACCGCGGCCAGCAACTCGGGCCGCTCCTCCCGGACCTCGTACGT
GTCCTCACTGACCTCGCAGCCCCCGCCGCTGCGCCGCGTGCCCAACGGCTACCACTGCACTCTGGGGCTG
GGCGGGGGCGGCCGGGCGCGGCGCGGCTGCCACCACCCCGACCGCGACCGCCGGTGCTAGACTAGTTCTA
GCAAGCTTCGACGAATTCTGCAGATATCCATCACACTGGCGGCCGCTCGAGCATGCATCTAGAGGGCCCT
ATTCTATAGTGTCACCTAAATGCTAGAGCTCGCTGATCAGCCTCGACTGTGCCTTCTAGTTGCCAGCCAT
CTGTTGTTTGCCCCTCCCCCGTGCCTTCCTTGACCCTGGAAGGTGCCACTCCCACTGTCCTTTCCTAATA
AAATGAGGAAATTGCATCGCATTGTCTGAGTAGGTGTCATTCTATTCTGGGGGGTGGGGTGGGGCAGGAC
AGCAAGGGGGAGGATTGGGAAGACAATAGCAGGCATGCTGGGGATGCGGTGGGCTCTATGGCTTCTGAGG
CGGAAAGAACCAGCTGGGGCTCTAGGGGGTATCCCC
[124 nt withheld, positions 11097-11220]
C
[91 nt withheld, positions 11222-11312]
A
[49 nt withheld, positions 11314-11362]
CCTTTGACGTTGGAGTCCACGTTCTTT
[37 nt withheld, positions 11390-11426]
ACCCTATCTCGGTCTATTCTTTTGATTTATAAGGGATTTTGCCGATTTCGGCCTATTGGTTAAAAAATGA
GCTGATTTAACAAAAATTTAACGCGAATTAATTCTGTGGAATGTGTGTCAGTTAGGGTGTGGAAAGTCCC
CAGGCTCCCCAGCAGGCAGAAGTATGCAAAGCATGCATCTCAATTAGTCAGCAACCAGGTGTGGAAAGTC
CCCAGGCTCCCCAGCAGGCAGAAGTATGCAAAGCATGCATCTCAATTAGTCAGCAACCATAGTCCCGCCC
CTAACTCCGCCCATCCCGCCCCTAACTCCGCCCAGTTCCGCCCATTCTCCGCCCCATGGCTGACTAATTT
TTTTTATTTATGCAGAGGCCGAGGCCGCCTCTGCCTCTGAGCTATTCCAGAAGTAGTGAGGAGGCTTTTT
TGGAGGCCTAGGCTTTTGCAAAAAGCTCCCGGGAGCTTGTATATCCATTTTCGGATCTGATCAAGAGACA
GGATGAGGATCGTTTCGCATGATTGAACAAGATGGATTGCACGCAGGTTCTCCGGCCGCTTGGGTGGAGA
GGCTATTCGGCTATGACTGGGCACAACAGACAATCGGCTGCTCTGATGCCGCCGTGTTCCGGCTGTCAGC
GCAGGGGCGCCCGGTTCTTTTTGTCAAGACCGACCTGTCCGGTGCCCTGAATGAACTGCAGGACGAGGCA
GCGCGGCTATCGTGGCTGGCCACGACGGGCGTTCCTTGCGCAGCTGTGCTCGACGTTGTCACTGAAGCGG
GAAGGGACTGGCTGCTATTGGGCGAAGTGCCGGGGCAGGATCTCCTGTCATCTCACCTTGCTCCTGCCGA
GAAAGTATCCATCATGGCTGATGCAATGCGGCGGCTGCATACGCTTGATCCGGCTACCTGCCCATTCGAC
CACCAAGCGAAACATCGCATCGAGCGAGCACGTACTCGGATGGAAGCCGGTCTTGTCGATCAGGATGATC
TGGACGAAGAGCATCAGGGGCTCGCGCCAGCCGAACTGTTCGCCAGGCTCAAGGCGCGCATGCCCGACGG
CGAGGATCTCGTCGTGACCCATGGCGATGCCTGCTTGCCGAATATCATGGTGGAAAATGGCCGCTTTTCT
GGATTCATCGACTGTGGCCGGCTGGGTGTGGCGGACCGCTATCAGGACATAGCGTTGGCTACCCGTGATA
TTGCTGAAGAGCTTGGCGGCGAATGGGCTGACCGCTTCCTCGTGCTTTACGGTATCGCCGCTCCCGATTC
GCAGCGCATCGCCTTCTATCGCCTTCTTGACGAGTTCTTCTGAGCGGGACTCTGGGGTTCGAAATGACCG
ACCAAGCGACGCCCAACCTGCCATCACGAGATTTCGATTCCACCGCCGCCTTCTATGAAAGGTTGGGCTT
CGGAATCGTTTTCCGGGACGCCGGCTGGATGATCCTCCAGCGCGGGGATCTCATGCTGGAGTTCTTCGCC
CACCCCAACTTGTTTATTGCAGCTTATAATGGTTACAAATAAAGCAATAGCATCACAAATTTCACAAATA
AAGCATTTTTTTCACTGCATTCTAGTTGTGGTTTGTCCAAACTCATCAATGTATCTTATCATGTCTGTAT
ACCGTCGACCTCTAGCTAGAGCTTGGCGTAATCATGGTCATAGCTGTTTCCTGTGTGAAATTGTTATCCG
CTCACAATTCCACACAACATACGAGCCGGAAGCATAAAGTGTAAAGCCTGGGGTGCCTAATGAGTGAGCT
AACTCACATTAATTGCGTTGCGCTCACTGCCCGCTTTCCAGTCGGGAAACCTGTCGTGCCAGCTGCATTA
ATGAATCGGCCAACGCGCGGGGAGAGGCGGTTTGCGTATTGGGCGCTCTTCCGCTT
